Addgene plasmid #113745: pENTR-R4R3-stop
Purpose: Contains three stop codons in every frame to ensure a premature stop codon when introduced into the genome via homology-directed repair. Gateway multisite entry clone.
Depositing lab: Magdalena Bezanilla. Depositing organization: Dartmouth College and Medical School. Publication: Efficient and modular CRISPR-Cas9 vector system for Physcomitrella patens. Mallett DR, Chang M, Cheng X, Bezanilla M. Plant Direct. 2019 Sep 12;3(9):e00168. doi: 10.1002/pld3.168. eCollection 2019 Sep. PubMed 31523744.
Backbone
  Vector backbone: pDONR221-P4rP3r
  Backbone manufacturer: Invitrogen
  Backbone size w/o insert (bp): 2540
  Vector type: CRISPR ; Gateway Entry Vector
Growth in bacteria
  Bacterial resistance: Kanamycin, 50 μg/mL
  Growth temperature: 37°C
  Growth strain: NEB Stable
  Copy number: High Copy
Gene/Insert
  Gene/Insert name: stop cassette
  Species: Synthetic
  Insert size (bp): 340
  Mutation: Added 3 stop codons to the original sequence; see Depositor Comments below
  Cloning method: Gateway Cloning
  Sequencing primers: 5′ None; 3′ None
Terms and licenses: Academic/Nonprofit Terms; Industry Terms: Not Available to Industry
Depositor comments: Second position vector for three-way Gateway LR reaction to generate a premature stop codon at your locus of interest. Also contains a multiple cloning site for easy genotyping. This plasmid contains multiple M13F and M13R sites, due to cloning the MCS of pBluescriptSK+. QC note: This plasmid dimerizes during growth in bacteria, which can result in digest and Sanger sequencing results that differ from the full plasmid sequence of the monomer. The depositing lab has confirmed that dimerization does not affect plasmid function.
How to cite: pENTR-R4R3-stop was a gift from Magdalena Bezanilla (Addgene plasmid # 113745 ; http://n2t.net/addgene:113745 ; RRID:Addgene_113745)
