[The description below was written by a language model from this plasmid's Addgene catalogue record and pLannotate feature annotations shown in this document.]
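Description:
pENTR-R4R3-stop is a Gateway MultiSite entry clone built in the Invitrogen pDONR221-P4rP3r backbone and categorised as a CRISPR-related tool. It is a small bacterial plasmid (the sequenced record is about 3 kb) carrying a high-copy ColE1/pUC-type origin and a kanamycin resistance gene (aph(3')-Ia) for selection in E. coli. rrnB T1 and T2 terminators lie upstream of the recombination cassette, where they insulate it from read-through transcription. The annotation detects an attR3 site on one side of the insert and attP4/attB4-like matches on the other, in keeping with the R4–R3 configuration implied by the name. This configuration makes it the middle (second-position) element in a three-fragment LR reaction.

The payload is a synthetic stop cassette of roughly 340 bp derived from the pBluescript SK+ multiple cloning region, which explains the annotated MCS, flanking T7 and T3 promoters, lac promoter and operator, and short lacZα fragments. These are carry-over from the source polylinker rather than functional expression elements. According to the record, three stop codons were added so that stops are present in every reading frame, although they are not annotated individually in the feature table.

When recombined between two homology arms supplied by the first- and third-position entry clones, the cassette yields a donor template for homology-directed repair. The donor inserts a premature stop codon at a Cas9-targeted locus, and the restriction sites in the MCS simplify genotyping of edited lines. The system was developed for the moss Physcomitrella patens. The depositor notes duplicated M13 primer sites and a tendency of the plasmid to dimerise in bacteria, reportedly without affecting function.
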