Features (pLannotate 1.2.2; 16 found; start..end, strand, type, name):
    121..213     +  CDS            lacI (fragment): lac repressor; lacI; The lac repressor binds to the lac operator to inhibit transcription in E. coli. This inhibition can be relieved by adding lactose or isopropyl-β-D-thiogalactopyranoside (IPTG).
    268..295     -  terminator     rrnB T2 terminator: transcription terminator T2 from the E. coli rrnB gene
    427..470     +  terminator     rrnB T1 terminator: Escherichia coli rrnB; transcription terminator T1 from the E. coli rrnB gene
    517..553     -  CDS            lacZα (fragment): LacZα fragment of β-galactosidase; lacZ fragment
    570..726     -  protein_bind   attP4 (fragment): mutant version of attP; recombination site for the Gateway® BP reaction BP Clonase™
    706..726     -  protein_bind   attB4: mutant version of attB; core recombination site for the Gateway® BP reaction BP Clonase™
    732..794     -  CDS            lacZα (fragment): LacZα fragment of β-galactosidase; lacZ fragment
    797..815     +  promoter       T7 promoter: promoter for bacteriophage T7 RNA polymerase
    824..931     -  misc_feature   MCS: pBluescript multiple cloning site
    944..962     -  promoter       T3 promoter: promoter for bacteriophage T3 RNA polymerase
   1007..1023    -  protein_bind   lac operator: The lac repressor binds to the lac operator to inhibit transcription in E. coli. This inhibition can be relieved by adding lactose or isopropyl-β-D-thiogalactopyranoside (IPTG). lac repressor encoded by lacI
   1031..1061    -  promoter       lac promoter: promoter for the E. coli lac operon
   1067..1190    +  protein_bind   attR3: mutant version of attR; recombination site for the Gateway® LR reaction LR Clonase™
   1246..1264    -  promoter       T7 promoter: promoter for bacteriophage T7 RNA polymerase
   1398..2207    +  CDS            KanR: aminoglycoside phosphotransferase; aph(3')-Ia; confers resistance to kanamycin in bacteria or G418 (Geneticin®) in eukaryotes
   2354..2942    +  rep_origin     ori: high-copy-number ColE1/pMB1/pBR322/pUC origin of replication
>Addgene plasmid #113745 | pENTR-R4R3-stop | addgene full sequence | sequence record 260896 | Addgene NGS Result
CTTTCCTGCGTTATCCCCTGATTCTGTGGATAACCGTATTACCGCCTTTGAGTGAGCTGATACCGCTCGC
CGCAGCCGAACGACCGAGCGCAGCGAGTCAGTGAGCGAGGAAGCGGAAGAGCGCCCAATACGCAAACCGC
CTCTCCCCGCGCGTTGGCCGATTCATTAATGCAGCTGGCACGACAGGTTTCCCGACTGGAAAGCGGGCAG
TGAGCGCAACGCAATTAATACGCGTACCGCTAGCCAGGAAGAGTTTGTAGAAACGCAAAAAGGCCATCCG
TCAGGATGGCCTTCTGCTTAGTTTGATGCCTGGCAGTTTATGGCGGGCGTCCTGCCCGCCACCCTCCGGG
CCGTTGCTTCACAACGTTCAAATCCGCTCCCGGCGGATTTGTCCTACTCAGGAGAGCGTTCACCGACAAA
CAACAGATAAAACGAAAGGCCCAGTCTTCCGACTGAGCCTTTCGTTTTATTTGATGCCTGGCAGTTCCCT
ACTCTCGCGTTAACGCTAGCATGGATGTTTTCCCAGTCACGACGTTGTAAAACGACGGCCAGTCTTAAGC
TCGGGCCCCTACAGGTCACTAATACCATCTAAGTAGTTGATTCATAGTGACTGGATATGTTGTGTTTTAC
AGTATTATGTAGTCTGTTTTTTATGCAAAATCTAATTTAATATATTGATATTTATATCATTTTACGTTTC
TCGTTCAACTTTTCTATACAAAGTTGTAGCTGATTAAGTTGGGTAACGCCAGGGTTTTCCCAGTCACGAC
GTTGTAAAACGACGGCCAGTGAATTGTAATACGACTCACTATAGGGCGAATTGGGTACCGGGCCCCCCCT
CGAGGTCGACGGTATCGATAAGCTTGATATCGAATTCCTGCAGCCCGGGGGATCCACTAGTTCTAGAGCG
GCCGCCACCGCGGTGGAGCTCCAGCTTTTGTTCCCTTTAGTGAGGGTTAATTTCGAGCTTGGCGTAATCA
TGGTCATAGCTGTTTCCTGTGTGAAATTGTTATCCGCTCACAATTCCACACAACATACGAGCCGGAAGCA
TAAAGTGTAAAGCCTACAACTTTGTATAATAAAGTTGAACGAGAAACGTAAAATGATATAAATATCAATA
TATTAAATTAGATTTTGCATAAAAAACAGACTACATAATACTGTAAAACACAACATATCCAGTCACTATG
AATCAACTACTTAGATGGTATTAGTGACCTGTACTGCAGGGCGGCCGCGATATCCCCTATAGTGAGTCGT
ATTACATGGTCATAGCTGTTTCCTGGCAGCTCTGGCCCGTGTCTCAAAATCTCTGATGTTACATTGCACA
AGATAAAAATATATCATCATGAACAATAAAACTGTCTGCTTACATAAACAGTAATACAAGGGGTGTTATG
AGCCATATTCAACGGGAAACGTCGAGGCCGCGATTAAATTCCAACATGGATGCTGATTTATATGGGTATA
AATGGGCTCGCGATAATGTCGGGCAATCAGGTGCGACAATCTATCGCTTGTATGGGAAGCCCGATGCGCC
AGAGTTGTTTCTGAAACATGGCAAAGGTAGCGTTGCCAATGATGTTACAGATGAGATGGTCAGACTAAAC
TGGCTGACGGAATTTATGCCTCTTCCGACCATCAAGCATTTTATCCGTACTCCTGATGATGCATGGTTAC
TCACCACTGCGATCCCCGGAAAAACAGCATTCCAGGTATTAGAAGAATATCCTGATTCAGGTGAAAATAT
TGTTGATGCGCTGGCAGTGTTCCTGCGCCGGTTGCATTCGATTCCTGTTTGTAATTGTCCTTTTAACAGC
GATCGCGTATTTCGTCTCGCTCAGGCGCAATCACGAATGAATAACGGTTTGGTTGATGCGAGTGATTTTG
ATGACGAGCGTAATGGCTGGCCTGTTGAACAAGTCTGGAAAGAAATGCATAAACTTTTGCCATTCTCACC
GGATTCAGTCGTCACTCATGGTGATTTCTCACTTGATAACCTTATTTTTGACGAGGGGAAATTAATAGGT
TGTATTGATGTTGGACGAGTCGGAATCGCAGACCGATACCAGGATCTTGCCATCCTATGGAACTGCCTCG
GTGAGTTTTCTCCTTCATTACAGAAACGGCTTTTTCAAAAATATGGTATTGATAATCCTGATATGAATAA
ATTGCAGTTTCATTTGATGCTCGATGAGTTTTTCTAATCAGAATTGGTTAATTGGTTGTAACACTGGCAG
AGCATTACGCTGACTTGACGGGACGGCGCAAGCTCATGACCAAAATCCCTTAACGTGAGTTACGCGTCGT
TCCACTGAGCGTCAGACCCCGTAGAAAAGATCAAAGGATCTTCTTGAGATCCTTTTTTTCTGCGCGTAAT
CTGCTGCTTGCAAACAAAAAAACCACCGCTACCAGCGGTGGTTTGTTTGCCGGATCAAGAGCTACCAACT
CTTTTTCCGAAGGTAACTGGCTTCAGCAGAGCGCAGATACCAAATACTGTTCTTCTAGTGTAGCCGTAGT
TAGGCCACCACTTCAAGAACTCTGTAGCACCGCCTACATACCTCGCTCTGCTAATCCTGTTACCAGTGGC
TGCTGCCAGTGGCGATAAGTCGTGTCTTACCGGGTTGGACTCAAGACGATAGTTACCGGATAAGGCGCAG
CGGTCGGGCTGAACGGGGGGTTCGTGCACACAGCCCAGCTTGGAGCGAACGACCTACACCGAACTGAGAT
ACCTACAGCGTGAGCTATGAGAAAGCGCCACGCTTCCCGAAGGGAGAAAGGCGGACAGGTATCCGGTAAG
CGGCAGGGTCGGAACAGGAGAGCGCACGAGGGAGCTTCCAGGGGGAAACGCCTGGTATCTTTATAGTCCT
GTCGGGTTTCGCCACCTCTGACTTGAGCGTCGATTTTTGTGATGCTCGTCAGGGGGGCGGAGCCTATGGA
AAAACGCCAGCAACGCGGCCTTTTTACGGTTCCTGGCCTTTTGCTGGCCTTTTGCTCACATGTT
